Addgene plasmid #122471: pFRT/TO/GFP-SCAF4 (CRISPR_resistant)
Purpose: Dox-inducible GFP (N-terminal tag) SCAF4 expression
Depositing lab: Jesper Svejstrup. Depositing organization: Francis Crick Institute. Publication: SCAF4 and SCAF8, mRNA Anti-Terminator Proteins. Gregersen LH, Mitter R, Ugalde AP, Nojima T, Proudfoot NJ, Agami R, Stewart A, Svejstrup JQ. Cell. 2019 May 10. pii: S0092-8674(19)30457-X. doi: 10.1016/j.cell.2019.04.038. PubMed 31104839.
Backbone
  Vector backbone: pFRT/TO/GFP
  Backbone size w/o insert (bp): 6032
  Total vector size (bp): 9392
  Vector type: Mammalian Expression
  Selectable markers: Hygromycin
Growth in bacteria
  Bacterial resistance: Ampicillin, 100 μg/mL
  Growth temperature: 37°C
  Growth strain: DH5alpha
  Copy number: High Copy
Gene/Insert
  Gene/Insert name: SCAF4
  Species: H. sapiens (human)
  Mutation: Synonymous mutations conferring resistance to gRNAs described in Gregersen et al.
  GenBank ID: NM_020706.2
  Entrez Gene: SCAF4 (a.k.a. SFRS15, SRA4)
  Promoter: CMV
  Tag / fusion protein: GFP (N terminal on backbone)
  Cloning method: Gateway Cloning
  Sequencing primers: 5′ CMV forward; 3′ BGH Reverse
Terms and licenses: Academic/Nonprofit Terms; Industry Terms: Not Available to Industry
How to cite: pFRT/TO/GFP-SCAF4 (CRISPR_resistant) was a gift from Jesper Svejstrup (Addgene plasmid # 122471 ; http://n2t.net/addgene:122471 ; RRID:Addgene_122471)
