[The description below was written by a language model from this plasmid's Addgene catalogue record and pLannotate feature annotations shown in this document.]
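Description:
pFRT/TO/GFP-SCAF4 (CRISPR_resistant) is a 9.4 kb mammalian expression plasmid built on the pFRT/TO/GFP backbone for doxycycline-inducible production of human SCAF4 carrying an N-terminal GFP tag. It is maintained in E. coli at high copy through a ColE1/pUC-type origin with ampicillin selection (AmpR). Fragments of an f1 origin, lac regulatory sequences and a bleomycin-resistance gene are also annotated and appear to be backbone remnants.

Expression is driven by the CMV enhancer and immediate-early promoter. Short tet operator-containing sequences lie directly downstream of the promoter; the annotation tool labels them as PLtetO-1 and TRE3GV fragments. This is the "TO" arrangement, in which a Tet repressor supplied by the host cell blocks transcription until doxycycline or tetracycline is added. The EGFP coding sequence follows, spanning the numbering origin of the circular record. It runs through an attB1 Gateway site into the SCAF4 open reading frame, which is flanked on the other side by attB2, consistent with Gateway cloning. A V5 tag sequence is annotated after attB2, but the record does not say whether it is translated. A bGH polyadenylation signal ends the transcription unit. The SCAF4 insert carries synonymous mutations that make it resistant to the guide RNAs used in the associated study while leaving the protein sequence unchanged.

Downstream, an FRT site sits immediately before a hygromycin resistance gene that has an SV40 poly(A) signal but no annotated functional promoter. This layout suits FLP-mediated integration into a genomic FRT landing site, where the marker would gain a promoter and permit hygromycin selection of stable lines. The design suggests use in inducible re-expression or rescue experiments in cells where endogenous SCAF4 has been targeted by CRISPR, and in tracking the protein via GFP.
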