Features (pLannotate 1.2.2; 25 found; start..end, strand, type, name):
    234..258     +  protein_bind   attB1: mutant version of attB; recombination site for the Gateway® BP reaction BP Clonase™
    264..3704    +  CDS            SCAF4: SCAF4_HUMAN - Also known as KIAA1172 From Homo sapiens (Human).
   3709..3733    -  protein_bind   attB2: mutant version of attB; recombination site for the Gateway® BP reaction BP Clonase™
   3786..3827    +  CDS            V5 tag: epitope tag from simian virus 5
   3871..4095    +  polyA_signal   bGH poly(A) signal: bovine growth hormone polyadenylation signal
   4099..4120    +  promoter       SV40 promoter (fragment): SV40 enhancer and early promoter
   4141..4374    +  rep_origin     f1 ori (fragment) (sequence partly withheld): f1 bacteriophage origin of replication; arrow indicates direction of (+) strand synthesis
   4379..4426    +  protein_bind   FRT: FLP-mediated recombination occurs in the 8-bp core sequence TCTAGAAA (Turan and Bode, 2011). FLP recombinase from the Saccharomyces cerevisiae 2μ plasmid
   4434..5456    +  CDS            HygR: aminoglycoside phosphotransferase from E. coli; aph(4)-Ia; confers resistance to hygromycin
   5466..5591    +  CDS            ble (fragment): BLE_KLEPN - Experimental evidence at protein level: Swiss-Prot protein existence level 1. Binding protein with a strong affinity to the bleomycin family of antibiotics. Binds to CL990; an antimitotic-antibiotic compound. From Klebsiella pneumoniae.
   5586..5707    +  polyA_signal   SV40 poly(A) signal: SV40 polyadenylation signal
   5780..5796    -  protein_bind   lac operator: The lac repressor binds to the lac operator to inhibit transcription in E. coli. This inhibition can be relieved by adding lactose or isopropyl-β-D-thiogalactopyranoside (IPTG). lac repressor encoded by lacI
   5804..5834    -  promoter       lac promoter: promoter for the E. coli lac operon
   5849..5870    -  protein_bind   CAP binding site: CAP binding activates transcription in the presence of cAMP. E. coli catabolite activator protein
   5883..5975    -  CDS            lacI (fragment): lac repressor; lacI; The lac repressor binds to the lac operator to inhibit transcription in E. coli. This inhibition can be relieved by adding lactose or isopropyl-β-D-thiogalactopyranoside (IPTG).
   6158..6746    -  rep_origin     ori: high-copy-number ColE1/pMB1/pBR322/pUC origin of replication
   6917..7777    -  CDS            AmpR: β-lactamase; bla; confers resistance to ampicillin, carbenicillin, and related antibiotics
   7778..7882    -  promoter       AmpR promoter: bla
   7941..7993    -  misc_feature   bom (fragment): basis of mobility region from pBR322
   8148..8527    +  enhancer       CMV enhancer: human cytomegalovirus immediate early enhancer
   8528..8731    +  promoter       CMV promoter: human cytomegalovirus (CMV) immediate early promoter
   8733..8752    +  promoter       PLtetO-1 promoter (fragment): modified phage lambda PL promoter with tet operator sites (Lutz and Bujard, 1997)
   8754..8773    +  promoter       PLtetO-1 promoter (fragment): modified phage lambda PL promoter with tet operator sites (Lutz and Bujard, 1997)
   8781..8814    +  promoter       TRE3GV promoter (fragment): 3rd-generation Tet-responsive promoter that can be activated by binding of Tet-On® 3G, optimized for retroviral and lentiviral vectors
   8903..227     +  CDS            EGFP (across the origin): EGFP is a basic (constitutively fluorescent) green fluorescent protein published in 1996, derived from Aequorea victoria. It is reported to be a rapidly-maturing weak dimer with moderate acid sensitivity.
>Addgene plasmid #122471 | pFRT/TO/GFP-SCAF4 (CRISPR_resistant) | addgene full sequence | sequence record 241041 | Addgene NGS Result
TGAACTTCAAGATCCGCCACAACATCGAGGACGGCAGCGTGCAGCTCGCCGACCACTACCAGCAGAACAC
CCCCATCGGCGACGGCCCCGTGCTGCTGCCCGACAACCACTACCTGAGCACCCAGTCCGCCCTGAGCAAA
GACCCCAACGAGAAGCGCGATCACATGGTCCTGCTGGAGTTCGTGACCGCCGCCGGGATCACTCTCGGCA
TGGACGAGCTGTACAAGAAGCTTACAAGTTTGTACAAAAAAGCAGGCTTCACCATGGACGCCGTCAACGC
CTTCAACCAGGAGCTCTTTTCGCTTATGGATATGAAACCTCCCATCTCTAGAGCCAAGATGATTCTCATC
ACTAAAGCTGCTATTAAAGCTATTAAGCTTTATAAGCATGTAGTTCAAATAGTAGAAAAGTTCATCAAAA
AGTGTAAACCAGAATACAAGGTTCCGGGATTATATGTAATTGACTCAATTGTGCGACAGTCTCGTCATCA
GTTTGGAACTGATAAAGATGTTTTTGGGCCAAGATTCTCTAAAAACATAACTGCCACATTCCAATATTTA
TATCTTTGTCCATCTGAAGATAAGAGTAAAATAGTTCGTGTGCTGAACCTTTGGCAAAAAAATGGAGTGT
TCAAAATTGAAATTATTCAACCTCTTTTGGACATGGCAGCGGGAACCAGTAATGCAGCCCCAGTAGCAGA
AAATGTTACCAATAATGAAGGCTCACCTCCACCTCCAGTAAAAGTTTCTTCTGAACCTCCCACACAAGCC
ACTCCAAACTCCGTGCCTGCAGTTCCTCAATTACCCAGCTCTGATGCTTTTGCTGCTGTGGCTCAACTCT
TCCAAACTACACAGGGCCAACAGCTTCAGCAGATCCTTCAGACTTTTCAACAGCCTCCAAAACCACAGTC
TCCTGCCCTTGACAATGCTGTGATGGCTCAGGTTCAGGCTATCACAGCTCAGTTAAAGACAACTCCTACA
CAACCATCTGAACAAAAAGCTGCTTTCCCCCCACCTGAACAGAAAACTGCATTTGACAAGAAGTTGCTTG
ATAGATTTGACTATGATGATGAGCCAGAAGCTGTGGAAGAATCAAAGAAAGAGGATACCACTGCCGTCAC
CACGACAGCACCTGCTGCCGCAGTACCCCCTGCACCCACCGCCACCGTGCCTGCTGCTGCTGCACCCGCT
GCTGCCTCTCCTCCTCCTCCACAGGCACCATTTGGCTTTCCTGGAGATGGCATGCAGCAGCCTGCTTATA
CGCAACACCAGAATATGGATCAATTCCAACCTCGTATGATGGGAATACAACAGGATCCAATGCACCATCA
GGTTCCACTTCCTCCTAATGGACAAATGCCAGGATTTGGACTTCTTCCTACACCTCCATTTCCTCCCATG
GCTCAGCCTGTGATTCCTCCAACTCCACCAGTGCAGCAGCCTTTCCAAGCTTCTTTTCAGGCACAAAATG
AACCACTTACACAGAAGCCGCATCAGCAGGAAATGGAAGTAGAACAACCTTGTATTCAAGAGGTTAAGCG
ACATATGTCTGATAACAGAAAGTCAAGATCTAGGTCAGCATCCAGGTCACCAAAAAGGAGGCGATCTAGA
TCTGGTTCTAGATCTCGAAGGTCTCGGCATCGACGTTCTCGATCTCGGTCCAGGGATAGACGCCGACATT
CTCCCCGATCTCGATCTCAAGAAAGACGGGATCGAGAAAAAGAGAGAGAACGTCGACAAAAAGGCCTCCC
TCAAGTGAAACCGGAAACTGCAAGTGTTTGCAGTACTACCCTCTGGGTGGGGCAGCTGGACAAAAGAACT
ACTCAGCAGGATGTTGCCAGTCTCTTGGAAGAGTTTGGTCCAATTGAATCAATTAATATGATTCCTCCCA
GGGGTTGTGCCTATATTGTTATGGTTCATAGGCAAGATGCCTATCGTGCCCTGCAGAAACTGAGCCGAGG
AAACTATAAAGTGAACCAGAAATCCATAAAGATTGCCTGGGCCTTAAACAAAGGAATAAAGGCAGATTAT
AAGCAGTATTGGGATGTAGAACTTGGTGTTACTTATATTCCATGGGACAAAGTCAAGCCTGAGGAACTGG
AGAGTTTTTGTGAAGGAGGAATGTTGGACAGTGACACACTTAACCCAGATTGGAAAGGAATTCCTAAGAA
GCCTGAAAATGAAGTTGCTCAAAATGGAGGTGCTGAAACCTCACACACAGAACCAGTATCACCCATACCT
AAACCATTACCTGTGCCTGTCCCTCCTATTCCTGTTCCTGCACCTATAACAGTGCCACCTCCACAGGTCC
CACCACATCAACCGGGTCCACCTGTAGTTGGTGCTCTCCAGCCGCCTGCTTTCACGCCTCCTCTGGGAAT
ACCGCCTCCAGGCTTTGGTCCTGGTGTTCCTCCTCCCCCTCCTCCTCCACCATTTTTGCGCCCAGGATTC
AACCCAATGCATTTACCACCAGGTTTTCTGCCTCCTGGACCCCCACCTCCTATAACTCCACCAGTATCCA
TTCCTCCTCCTCACACTCCACCAATAAGCATCCCAAACTCTACTATCGCTGGTATAAATGAAGACACTAC
AAAAGACTTATCTATTGGAAATCCCATTCCAACAGTGGTGTCTGGGGCTAGAGGAAACGCCGAGTCTGGT
GACAGCGTGAAAATGTATGGCTCTGCCGTGCCACCTGCTGCACCCACGAATCTGCCCACCCCTCCTGTAA
CCCAGCCTGTTTCACTTCTTGGCACTCAAGGAGTTGCCCCTGGTCCTGTAATTGGACTTCAGGCACCATC
TACTGGTCTTCTTGGCGCCCGGCCCGGTCTCATCCCACTCCAGCGCCCTCCAGGAATGCCCCCACCTCAC
TTACAGCGGTTCCCTTTGATGCCGCCCCGTCCCATGCCACCGCACATGATGCACAGAGGCCCACCGCCAG
GACCAGGGGGCTTTGCGATGCCTCCACCTCATGGAATGAAAGGTCCCTTCCCACCGCATGGCCCCTTTGT
TAGGCCTGGTGGAATGCCAGGGCTCGGGGGCCCAGGGCCAGGCCCAGGGGGTCCTGAAGACAGAGACGGA
AGGCAACAGCCGCCGCAGCAGCCACAGCAGCAGCCACAGCCGCAGGCGCCCCAGCAACCACAGCAGCAGC
AGCAGCAGCAGCCACCACCATCACAACAGCCTCCACCAACACAGCAGCAGCCACAGCAGTTTAGAAATGA
TAACAGGCAGCAGTTCAATTCAGGTAGAGACCAAGAAAGGTTTGGAAGAAGATCTTTTGGAAATAGGGTG
GAAAATGACCGGGAACGGTATGGGAACCGTAATGATGATAGAGATAATAGTAACCGTGACAGGAGAGAGT
GGGGAAGGAGGAGCCCTGACCGGGACAGGCACAGAGACTTGGAAGAGAGAAATAGACGCTCTAGTGGGCA
TCGAGACAGAGAGAGAGATTCTAGAGATAGAGAGTCTCGTAGAGAGAAGGAAGAAGCCCGAGGAAAGGAA
AAGCCTGAGGTGACAGACAGGGCAGGTGGTAACAAAACCGTTGAACCTCCCATTAGCCAAGTGGGAAATG
TAGACACTGCTTCAGAACTTGAGAAGGGGGTGTCTGAGGCTGCAGTCCTAAAGCCTTCTGAAGAGTTACC
TGCTGAGGCTACCTCATCCGTTGAACCCGAAAAGGATTCTGGCTCAGCAGCAGAGGCTCCTCGTTAAAAC
CCAGCTTTCTTGTACAAAGTGGTTGATATCCAGCACAGTGGCGGCCGCTCAAGTCTAGAGGGCCCGCGGT
TCGAAGGTAAGCCTATCCCTAACCCTCTCCTCGGTCTCGATTCTACGCTCGAGTCTAGAGGGCCCGTTTA
AACCCGCTGATCAGCCTCGACTGTGCCTTCTAGTTGCCAGCCATCTGTTGTTTGCCCCTCCCCCGTGCCT
TCCTTGACCCTGGAAGGTGCCACTCCCACTGTCCTTTCCTAATAAAATGAGGAAATTGCATCGCATTGTC
TGAGTAGGTGTCATTCTATTCTGGGGGGTGGGGTGGGGCAGGACAGCAAGGGGGAGGATTGGGAAGACAA
TAGCAGGCATGCTGGGGATGCGGTGGGCTCTATGGCTTCTGAGGCGGAAAGAACCAGCTGGGGCTCTAGG
GGGTATCCCC
[124 nt withheld, positions 4141-4264]
C
[91 nt withheld, positions 4266-4356]
AGGGTGATGGTTCACGTACCTAGAAGTTCCTATTCCGAAGTTCCTATTCTCTAGAAAGTATAGGAACTTC
CTTGGCCAAAAAGCCTGAACTCACCGCGACGTCTGTCGAGAAGTTTCTGATCGAAAAGTTCGACAGCGTC
TCCGACCTGATGCAGCTCTCGGAGGGCGAAGAATCTCGTGCTTTCAGCTTCGATGTAGGAGGGCGTGGAT
ATGTCCTGCGGGTAAATAGCTGCGCCGATGGTTTCTACAAAGATCGTTATGTTTATCGGCACTTTGCATC
GGCCGCGCTCCCGATTCCGGAAGTGCTTGACATTGGGGAATTCAGCGAGAGCCTGACCTATTGCATCTCC
CGCCGTGCACAGGGTGTCACGTTGCAAGACCTGCCTGAAACCGAACTGCCCGCTGTTCTGCAGCCGGTCG
CGGAGGCCATGGATGCGATCGCTGCGGCCGATCTTAGCCAGACGAGCGGGTTCGGCCCATTCGGACCGCA
AGGAATCGGTCAATACACTACATGGCGTGATTTCATATGCGCGATTGCTGATCCCCATGTGTATCACTGG
CAAACTGTGATGGACGACACCGTCAGTGCGTCCGTCGCGCAGGCTCTCGATGAGCTGATGCTTTGGGCCG
AGGACTGCCCCGAAGTCCGGCACCTCGTGCACGCGGATTTCGGCTCCAACAATGTCCTGACGGACAATGG
CCGCATAACAGCGGTCATTGACTGGAGCGAGGCGATGTTCGGGGATTCCCAATACGAGGTCGCCAACATC
TTCTTCTGGAGGCCGTGGTTGGCTTGTATGGAGCAGCAGACGCGCTACTTCGAGCGGAGGCATCCGGAGC
TTGCAGGATCGCCGCGGCTCCGGGCGTATATGCTCCGCATTGGTCTTGACCAACTCTATCAGAGCTTGGT
TGACGGCAATTTCGATGATGCAGCTTGGGCGCAGGGTCGATGCGACGCAATCGTCCGATCCGGAGCCGGG
ACTGTCGGGCGTACACAAATCGCCCGCAGAAGCGCGGCCGTCTGGACCGATGGCTGTGTAGAAGTACTCG
CCGATAGTGGAAACCGACGCCCCAGCACTCGTCCGAGGGCAAAGGAATAGCACGTACTACGAGATTTCGA
TTCCACCGCCGCCTTCTATGAAAGGTTGGGCTTCGGAATCGTTTTCCGGGACGCCGGCTGGATGATCCTC
CAGCGCGGGGATCTCATGCTGGAGTTCTTCGCCCACCCCAACTTGTTTATTGCAGCTTATAATGGTTACA
AATAAAGCAATAGCATCACAAATTTCACAAATAAAGCATTTTTTTCACTGCATTCTAGTTGTGGTTTGTC
CAAACTCATCAATGTATCTTATCATGTCTGTATACCGTCGACCTCTAGCTAGAGCTTGGCGTAATCATGG
TCATAGCTGTTTCCTGTGTGAAATTGTTATCCGCTCACAATTCCACACAACATACGAGCCGGAAGCATAA
AGTGTAAAGCCTGGGGTGCCTAATGAGTGAGCTAACTCACATTAATTGCGTTGCGCTCACTGCCCGCTTT
CCAGTCGGGAAACCTGTCGTGCCAGCTGCATTAATGAATCGGCCAACGCGCGGGGAGAGGCGGTTTGCGT
ATTGGGCGCTCTTCCGCTTCCTCGCTCACTGACTCGCTGCGCTCGGTCGTTCGGCTGCGGCGAGCGGTAT
CAGCTCACTCAAAGGCGGTAATACGGTTATCCACAGAATCAGGGGATAACGCAGGAAAGAACATGTGAGC
AAAAGGCCAGCAAAAGGCCAGGAACCGTAAAAAGGCCGCGTTGCTGGCGTTTTTCCATAGGCTCCGCCCC
CCTGACGAGCATCACAAAAATCGACGCTCAAGTCAGAGGTGGCGAAACCCGACAGGACTATAAAGATACC
AGGCGTTTCCCCCTGGAAGCTCCCTCGTGCGCTCTCCTGTTCCGACCCTGCCGCTTACCGGATACCTGTC
CGCCTTTCTCCCTTCGGGAAGCGTGGCGCTTTCTCATAGCTCACGCTGTAGGTATCTCAGTTCGGTGTAG
GTCGTTCGCTCCAAGCTGGGCTGTGTGCACGAACCCCCCGTTCAGCCCGACCGCTGCGCCTTATCCGGTA
ACTATCGTCTTGAGTCCAACCCGGTAAGACACGACTTATCGCCACTGGCAGCAGCCACTGGTAACAGGAT
TAGCAGAGCGAGGTATGTAGGCGGTGCTACAGAGTTCTTGAAGTGGTGGCCTAACTACGGCTACACTAGA
AGAACAGTATTTGGTATCTGCGCTCTGCTGAAGCCAGTTACCTTCGGAAAAAGAGTTGGTAGCTCTTGAT
CCGGCAAACAAACCACCGCTGGTAGCGGTGGTTTTTTTGTTTGCAAGCAGCAGATTACGCGCAGAAAAAA
AGGATCTCAAGAAGATCCTTTGATCTTTTCTACGGGGTCTGACGCTCAGTGGAACGAAAACTCACGTTAA
GGGATTTTGGTCATGAGATTATCAAAAAGGATCTTCACCTAGATCCTTTTAAATTAAAAATGAAGTTTTA
AATCAATCTAAAGTATATATGAGTAAACTTGGTCTGACAGTTACCAATGCTTAATCAGTGAGGCACCTAT
CTCAGCGATCTGTCTATTTCGTTCATCCATAGTTGCCTGACTCCCCGTCGTGTAGATAACTACGATACGG
GAGGGCTTACCATCTGGCCCCAGTGCTGCAATGATACCGCGAGACCCACGCTCACCGGCTCCAGATTTAT
CAGCAATAAACCAGCCAGCCGGAAGGGCCGAGCGCAGAAGTGGTCCTGCAACTTTATCCGCCTCCATCCA
GTCTATTAATTGTTGCCGGGAAGCTAGAGTAAGTAGTTCGCCAGTTAATAGTTTGCGCAACGTTGTTGCC
ATTGCTACAGGCATCGTGGTGTCACGCTCGTCGTTTGGTATGGCTTCATTCAGCTCCGGTTCCCAACGAT
CAAGGCGAGTTACATGATCCCCCATGTTGTGCAAAAAAGCGGTTAGCTCCTTCGGTCCTCCGATCGTTGT
CAGAAGTAAGTTGGCCGCAGTGTTATCACTCATGGTTATGGCAGCACTGCATAATTCTCTTACTGTCATG
CCATCCGTAAGATGCTTTTCTGTGACTGGTGAGTACTCAACCAAGTCATTCTGAGAATAGTGTATGCGGC
GACCGAGTTGCTCTTGCCCGGCGTCAATACGGGATAATACCGCGCCACATAGCAGAACTTTAAAAGTGCT
CATCATTGGAAAACGTTCTTCGGGGCGAAAACTCTCAAGGATCTTACCGCTGTTGAGATCCAGTTCGATG
TAACCCACTCGTGCACCCAACTGATCTTCAGCATCTTTTACTTTCACCAGCGTTTCTGGGTGAGCAAAAA
CAGGAAGGCAAAATGCCGCAAAAAAGGGAATAAGGGCGACACGGAAATGTTGAATACTCATACTCTTCCT
TTTTCAATATTATTGAAGCATTTATCAGGGTTATTGTCTCATGAGCGGATACATATTTGAATGTATTTAG
AAAAATAAACAAATAGGGGTTCCGCGCACATTTCCCCGAAAAGTGCCACCTGACGTCGACGGATCGGGAG
ATCTCCCGATCCCCTATGGTGCACTCTCAGTACAATCTGCTCTGATGCCGCATAGTTAAGCCAGTATCTG
CTCCCTGCTTGTGTGTTGGAGGTCGCTGAGTAGTGCGCGAGCAAAATTTAAGCTACAACAAGGCAAGGCT
TGACCGACAATTGCATGAAGAATCTGCTTAGGGTTAGGCGTTTTGCGCTGCTTCGCGATGTACGGGCCAG
ATATACGCGTTGACATTGATTATTGACTAGTTATTAATAGTAATCAATTACGGGGTCATTAGTTCATAGC
CCATATATGGAGTTCCGCGTTACATAACTTACGGTAAATGGCCCGCCTGGCTGACCGCCCAACGACCCCC
GCCCATTGACGTCAATAATGACGTATGTTCCCATAGTAACGCCAATAGGGACTTTCCATTGACGTCAATG
GGTGGAGTATTTACGGTAAACTGCCCACTTGGCAGTACATCAAGTGTATCATATGCCAAGTACGCCCCCT
ATTGACGTCAATGACGGTAAATGGCCCGCCTGGCATTATGCCCAGTACATGACCTTATGGGACTTTCCTA
CTTGGCAGTACATCTACGTATTAGTCATCGCTATTACCATGGTGATGCGGTTTTGGCAGTACATCAATGG
GCGTGGATAGCGGTTTGACTCACGGGGATTTCCAAGTCTCCACCCCATTGACGTCAATGGGAGTTTGTTT
TGGCACCAAAATCAACGGGACTTTCCAAAATGTCGTAACAACTCCGCCCCATTGACGCAAATGGGCGGTA
GGCGTGTACGGTGGGAGGTCTATATAAGCAGAGCTCTCCCTATCAGTGATAGAGATCTCCCTATCAGTGA
TAGAGATCGTCGACGAGCTCGTTTAGTGAACCGTCAGATCGCCTGGAGACGCCATCCACGCTGTTTTGAC
CTCCATAGAAGACACCGGGACCGATCCAGCCTCCGGACTCTAGCGTTTAAACTTAAGCTTGGTACCATGG
TGAGCAAGGGCGAGGAGCTGTTCACCGGGGTGGTGCCCATCCTGGTCGAGCTGGACGGCGACGTAAACGG
CCACAAGTTCAGCGTGTCCGGCGAGGGCGAGGGCGATGCCACCTACGGCAAGCTGACCCTGAAGTTCATC
TGCACCACCGGCAAGCTGCCCGTGCCCTGGCCCACCCTCGTGACCACCCTGACCTACGGCGTGCAGTGCT
TCAGCCGCTACCCCGACCACATGAAGCAGCACGACTTCTTCAAGTCCGCCATGCCCGAAGGCTACGTCCA
GGAGCGCACCATCTTCTTCAAGGACGACGGCAACTACAAGACCCGCGCCGAGGTGAAGTTCGAGGGCGAC
ACCCTGGTGAACCGCATCGAGCTGAAGGGCATCGACTTCAAGGAGGACGGCAACATCCTGGGGCACAAGC
TGGAGTACAACTACAACAGCCACAACGTCTATATCATGGCCGACAAGCAGAAGAACGGCATCAAGG
